Addgene plasmid #199961: YP20
Purpose: Yeast/E coli shuttle vector expressing GFP from synthetic yeast promoter 20
Depositing lab: Farren Isaacs. Depositing organization: Yale University. Publication: Cross-kingdom expression of synthetic genetic elements promotes discovery of metabolites in the human microbiome. Patel JR, Oh J, Wang S, Crawford JM, Isaacs FJ. Cell. 2022 Apr 28;185(9):1487-1505.e14. doi: 10.1016/j.cell.2022.03.008. Epub 2022 Apr 1. PubMed 35366417.
Backbone
  Vector backbone: pRCVS6H
  Vector type: Yeast Expression
  Selectable markers: Hygromycin
Growth in bacteria
  Bacterial resistance: Ampicillin, 100 μg/mL
  Growth temperature: 37°C
  Growth strain: BL21
  Copy number: Low Copy
Gene/Insert
  Gene/Insert name: GFP
  Species: Synthetic
  Cloning method: Gibson Cloning
Terms and licenses: Academic/Nonprofit Terms; Industry Terms: Not Available to Industry
How to cite: YP20 was a gift from Farren Isaacs (Addgene plasmid # 199961 ; http://n2t.net/addgene:199961 ; RRID:Addgene_199961)
