[The description below was written by a language model from this plasmid's Addgene catalogue record and pLannotate feature annotations shown in this document.]
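Description:
YP20 is a yeast/E. coli shuttle vector built on the pRCVS6H backbone and designed to express a green fluorescent reporter in Saccharomyces cerevisiae from a synthetic yeast promoter, designated promoter 20. The sequenced plasmid is about 5.7 kb. In bacteria it is maintained through a ColE1/pUC-type origin and selected with ampicillin via β-lactamase expressed from its native bla promoter. The catalogue lists it as low copy, although the annotated origin is of the type usually described as high copy. A fragment of the pBR322 bom region is also present. In yeast, CEN4 and ARS1 fragments provide centromeric, autonomously replicating maintenance, which normally keeps a plasmid at low and stable copy number. The hphMX6 cassette, ending in the Ashbya gossypii TEF terminator, confers hygromycin resistance, so selection does not depend on an auxotrophic host background.

The payload is a single reporter cassette assembled by Gibson cloning. The catalogue calls the insert GFP, but automated annotation matches the open reading frame to mUkG, a constitutively fluorescent green protein derived from Sarcophyton, so the reporter may not be an Aequorea-type GFP. The coding sequence is followed by the S. cerevisiae CYC1 terminator. The synthetic promoter itself is not annotated in the feature table; it presumably lies in the unannotated stretch upstream of the reporter, near a short T7 promoter located at the end of the linearised record. Its sequence composition and strength are not stated. The plasmid appears to be one of a numbered series of synthetic promoter constructs, with fluorescence serving as a readout of promoter activity in yeast, in the context of work on expressing synthetic genetic elements across different host organisms.
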