Features (pLannotate 1.2.2; 11 found; start..end, strand, type, name):
    199..867     +  CDS            mUkG: mUkG is a basic (constitutively fluorescent) green fluorescent protein published in 2008, derived from Sarcophyton sp.. It has moderate acid sensitivity.
    922..1111    +  terminator     CYC1 terminator: S. cerevisiae CYC1; transcription terminator for CYC1
   1351..2926    +  gene           hphMX6: yeast selectable marker conferring hygromycin resistance
   2729..2926    +  terminator     TEF terminator: Ashbya gossypii TEF terminator
   3041..3629    -  rep_origin     ori: high-copy-number ColE1/pMB1/pBR322/pUC origin of replication
   3800..4660    -  CDS            AmpR: β-lactamase; bla; confers resistance to ampicillin, carbenicillin, and related antibiotics
   4661..4765    -  promoter       AmpR promoter: bla
   4792..4842    +  misc_feature   bom (fragment): basis of mobility region from pBR322
   4971..5140    -  misc_feature   CEN4 (fragment): S. cerevisiae CEN4 centromere
   5141..5567    +  rep_origin     ARS1 (fragment): S. cerevisiae autonomously replicating sequence ARS1
   5673..5691    +  promoter       T7 promoter: promoter for bacteriophage T7 RNA polymerase
>Addgene plasmid #199961 | YP20 | addgene full sequence | sequence record 405036 | Addgene NGS Result
TTTTTTTTTATATATCGCCCGCGCCCCTCCTTGAAACTGAAATTTACAGAGGGGCGCTCAACGGCATCGA
AAAAAAAACACAAAGTCGTTTTTCTTATAAAAGCGTAGGAGTACTCGATGGTACAGATGAGCATTTTTAT
ATAACCAAACAGACCGTTTTTAACTAAGTAACTTAAAGAGGAGAAAGGTACCATGGTCAGTGTCATCAAA
GAAGAAATGAAGATCAAGTTGCACATGGAAGGTAACGTTAATGGTCATGCCTTTGTTATTGAAGGTGATG
GTAAAGGTAAACCATACGATGGTACTCAAACTTTGAACTTGACTGTCAAAGAAGGTGCTCCATTGCCATT
CTCTTACGATATTTTGACTAACGCCTTCCAATACGGTAATAGAGCTTTTACTAAGTACCCAGCCGATATC
CCAGATTACTTTAAGCAAACTTTTCCAGAAGGTTACTCCTGGGAAAGAACTATGTCTTACGAAGATAACG
CTATCTGCAACGTCAGATCCGAAATTTCTATGGAAGGTGATTGCTTCATCTACAAGATCAGATTCGATGG
TAAGAACTTTCCACCAAATGGTCCAGTCATGCAAAAAAAGACTTTGAAGTGGGAACCATCCACCGAAATG
ATGTATGTTAGAGATGGTTTCTTGATGGGTGATGTCAATATGGCTTTGTTGTTGGAAGGTGGTGGTCATC
ATAGATGTGATTTCAAGACTTCTTACAAGGCCAAGAAGGTTGTTCAATTGCCAGATGCTCATAAGATCGA
TCACAGAATCGAAATCTTGTCCCACGATAGAGATTACTCCAAGGTTAAGTTGTACGAAAACGCTGTTGCT
AGAAACTCTTTGTTGCCATCTCAAGCTTCTAAGTAACATGTAATTAGTTATGTCACGCTTACATTCACGC
CCTCCCCCCACATCCGCTCTAACCGAAAAGGAAGGAGTTAGACAACCTGAAGTCTAGGTCCCTATTTATT
TTTTTATAGTTATGTTAGTATTAAGAACGTTATTTATATTTCAAATTTTTCTTTTTTTTCTGTACAGACG
CGTGTACGCATGTAACATTATACTGAAAACCTTGCTTGAGAAGGTTTTGGGACGCTCGAAGGCTTTGTGG
AGGTCGACACGAGCGACTGAGTTCGGACGTCACGACCTGCCTGGATATCGTGCACCGCTCGTGCACTGAC
GTCATGATCGACGAGTCGCACAGAGGCCTCTGACACTGACTCGACCTGACTAGCGTCGAGCAGTGACGAC
CTGCCCGGGCACAGCAACTGTGCCACTCGTCTGATCCGTCGTCCCATCGGCTGAATCGATGCCTCGTCCC
CGCCGGGTCACCCGGCCAGCGACATGGAGGCCCAGAATACCCTCCTTGACAGTCTTGACGTGCGCAGCTC
AGGGGCATGATGTGACTGTCGCCCGTACATTTAGCCCATACATCCCCATGTATAATCATTTGCATCCATA
CATTTTGATGGCCGCACGGCGCGAAGCAAAAATTACGGCACCTCGCTGCAGACCTGCGAGCAGGGAAACG
CTCCCCTCACAGACGCGTTGAATTGTCCCCACGCCGCGCCCCTGTAGAGAAATATAAAAGGTTAGGATTT
GCCACTGAGGTTCTTCTTTCATATACTTCCTTTTAAAATCTTGCTAGGATACAGTTCTCACATCACATCC
GAACATAAACAACCATGGGTAAAAAGCCTGAACTCACCGCGACGTCTGTCGAGAAGTTTCTGATCGAAAA
GTTCGACAGCGTCTCCGACCTGATGCAGCTCTCGGAGGGCGAAGAATCTCGTGCTTTCAGCTTCGATGTA
GGAGGGCGTGGATATGTCCTGCGGGTAAATAGCTGCGCCGATGGTTTCTACAAAGATCGTTATGTTTATC
GGCACTTTGCATCGGCCGCGCTCCCGATTCCGGAAGTGCTTGACATTGGGGAGTTCAGCGAGAGCCTGAC
CTATTGCATCTCCCGCCGTGCACAGGGTGTCACGTTGCAAGACCTGCCTGAAACCGAACTGCCCGCTGTT
CTGCAGCCGGTCGCGGAGGCCATGGATGCGATCGCTGCGGCCGATCTTAGCCAGACGAGCGGGTTCGGCC
CATTCGGACCGCAAGGAATCGGTCAATACACTACATGGCGTGATTTCATATGCGCGATTGCTGATCCCCA
TGTGTATCACTGGCAAACTGTGATGGACGACACCGTCAGTGCGTCCGTCGCGCAGGCTCTCGATGAGCTG
ATGCTTTGGGCCGAGGACTGCCCCGAAGTCCGGCACCTCGTGCACGCGGATTTCGGCTCCAACAATGTCC
TGACGGACAATGGCCGCATAACAGCGGTCATTGACTGGAGCGAGGCGATGTTCGGGGATTCCCAATACGA
GGTCGCCAACATCTTCTTCTGGAGGCCGTGGTTGGCTTGTATGGAGCAACAGACGCGCTACTTCGAGCGG
AGGCATCCGGAGCTTGCAGGATCGCCGCGGCTCCGGGCGTATATGCTCCGCATTGGTCTTGACCAACTCT
ATCAGAGCTTGGTTGACGGCAATTTCGATGATGCAGCTTGGGCGCAGGGTCGATGCGACGCAATCGTCCG
ATCCGGAGCCGGGACTGTCGGGCGTACACAAATCGCCCGCAGAAGCGCGGCCGTCTGGACCGATGGCTGT
GTAGAAGTACTCGCCGATAGTGGAAACCGACGCCCCAGCACTCGTCCGAGGGCAAAGGAATAATCAGTAC
TGACAATAAAAAGATTCTTGTTTTCAAGAACTTGTCATTTGTATAGTTTTTTTATATTGTAGTTGTTCTA
TTTTAATCAAATGTTAGCGTGATTTATATTTTTTTTCGCCTCGACATCATCTGCCCAGATGCGAAGTTAA
GTGCGCAGAAAGTAATATCATGCGTCAATCGTATGTGAATGCTGGTCGCTATACTGCTATCGATGTGGCA
GTGCGTCCAGCTCAGTCAGACTCAGTCCTGGTGTCGTCAGCCTGTGAGCAAAAGGCCAGCAAAAGGCCAG
GAACCGTAAAAAGGCCGCGTTGCTGGCGTTTTTCCATAGGCTCCGCCCCCCTGACGAGCATCACAAAAAT
CGACGCTCAAGTCAGAGGTGGCGAAACCCGACAGGACTATAAAGATACCAGGCGTTTCCCCCTGGAAGCT
CCCTCGTGCGCTCTCCTGTTCCGACCCTGCCGCTTACCGGATACCTGTCCGCCTTTCTCCCTTCGGGAAG
CGTGGCGCTTTCTCATAGCTCACGCTGTAGGTATCTCAGTTCGGTGTAGGTCGTTCGCTCCAAGCTGGGC
TGTGTGCACGAACCCCCCGTTCAGCCCGACCGCTGCGCCTTATCCGGTAACTATCGTCTTGAGTCCAACC
CGGTAAGACACGACTTATCGCCACTGGCAGCAGCCACTGGTAACAGGATTAGCAGAGCGAGGTATGTAGG
CGGTGCTACAGAGTTCTTGAAGTGGTGGCCTAACTACGGCTACACTAGAAGAACAGTATTTGGTATCTGC
GCTCTGCTGAAGCCAGTTACCTTCGGAAAAAGAGTTGGTAGCTCTTGATCCGGCAAACAAACCACCGCTG
GTAGCGGTGGTTTTTTTGTTTGCAAGCAGCAGATTACGCGCAGAAAAAAAGGATCTCAAGAAGATCCTTT
GATCTTTTCTACGGGGTCTGACGCTCAGTGGAACGAAAACTCACGTTAAGGGATTTTGGTCATGAGATTA
TCAAAAAGGATCTTCACCTAGATCCTTTTAAATTAAAAATGAAGTTTTAAATCAATCTAAAGTATATATG
AGTAAACTTGGTCTGACAGTTACCAATGCTTAATCAGTGAGGCACCTATCTCAGCGATCTGTCTATTTCG
TTCATCCATAGTTGCCTGACTCCCCGTCGTGTAGATAACTACGATACGGGAGGGCTTACCATCTGGCCCC
AGTGCTGCAATGATACCGCGAGACCCACGCTCACCGGCTCCAGATTTATCAGCAATAAACCAGCCAGCCG
GAAGGGCCGAGCGCAGAAGTGGTCCTGCAACTTTATCCGCCTCCATCCAGTCTATTAATTGTTGCCGGGA
AGCTAGAGTAAGTAGTTCGCCAGTTAATAGTTTGCGCAACGTTGTTGCCATTGCTACAGGCATCGTGGTG
TCACGCTCGTCGTTTGGTATGGCTTCATTCAGCTCCGGTTCCCAACGATCAAGGCGAGTTACATGATCCC
CCATGTTGTGCAAAAAAGCGGTTAGCTCCTTCGGTCCTCCGATCGTTGTCAGAAGTAAGTTGGCCGCAGT
GTTATCACTCATGGTTATGGCAGCACTGCATAATTCTCTTACTGTCATGCCATCCGTAAGATGCTTTTCT
GTGACTGGTGAGTACTCAACCAAGTCATTCTGAGAATAGTGTATGCGGCGACCGAGTTGCTCTTGCCCGG
CGTCAATACGGGATAATACCGCGCCACATAGCAGAACTTTAAAAGTGCTCATCATTGGAAAACGTTCTTC
GGGGCGAAAACTCTCAAGGATCTTACCGCTGTTGAGATCCAGTTCGATGTAACCCACTCGTGCACCCAAC
TGATCTTCAGCATCTTTTACTTTCACCAGCGTTTCTGGGTGAGCAAAAACAGGAAGGCAAAATGCCGCAA
AAAAGGGAATAAGGGCGACACGGAAATGTTGAATACTCATACTCTTCCTTTTTCAATATTATTGAAGCAT
TTATCAGGGTTATTGTCTCATGAGCGGATACATATTTGAATGTATTTAGAAAAATAAACAAATAGGGGTT
CCGCGCACATTTCCCCGAAAAGTGCCACCTGATGCGGTGTGAAATACCGCACAGATGCGTAAGGAGAAAA
TACCGCATCAGGGTCAGTCACAGTGGAGCCTAGCACTCACTCAGCGTGACGGCTCAGAGCAGAATTCACG
AGCCAGAAATAGTAACTTTTGCCTAAATCACAAATTGCAAAATTTAATTGCTTGCAAAAGGTCACATGCT
TATAATCAACTTTTTTAAAAATTTAAAATACTTTTTTATTTTTTATTTTTAAACATAAATGAAATAATTT
ATTTATTGTTTATGATTACCGAAACATAAAACCTGCTCAAGAAAAAGAAACTGTTTTGTCCTTGGAAAAA
AAGCACTACCTAGGAGCGGCCAAAATGCCGGCTTACATTTTATGTTAGCTGGTGGACTGACGCCAGAAAA
TGTTGGTGATGCGCTTAGATTAAATGGCGTTATTGGTGTTGATGTAAGCGGAGGTGTGGAGACAAATGGT
GTAAAAGACTCTAACAAAATAGCAAATTTCGTCAAAAATGCTAAGAAATAGGTTATTACTGAGTAGTATT
TATTTAAGTATTGTTTGTGCACTTGCCTGCAAGCCTTTTGAAAAGCAAGCATAAAAGATCTAAACATAAA
ATCTGTAAAATAACAAGATGTAAAGATAATGCTAAATCATTTGGCTTTTTGATTGATTGTACAGGAAAAT
ATACATCGCAGGGGGTTGACTTTTACCATTTCACCGCAATGGAATTAAACTTGTTGAAGAGAATGTTCAC
AGGCGCATACGCTACAATGACCCGATTCTTGCTAGCCGAATTCCAGTCAGGCTGCTAGCACCAGAGCTAC
GTGACCGCAGGACTAGCTCCAGCTGAGCGACACGCGAACAGGTGTAGAGTCAGTCGTGCTGCAAGGTCGC
ACTAATACGACTCACTATAGGG
