>Addgene plasmid #199961 | YP20 | depositor partial sequence | sequence record 387774 | Promoter Sequence
TTTTTTTTTATATATCGCCCGCGCCCCTCCTTGAAACTGAAATTTACAGAGGGGCGCTCAACGGCATCGA
AAAAAAAACACAAAGTCGTTTTTCTTATAAAAGCGTAGGAGTACTCGATGGTACAGATGAGCATTTTTAT
ATAACCAAACAGACCGTTTTTAACTAAGTAA
